Addgene plasmid #112883: pGDP1 NDM-1
Purpose: This plasmid is part of the Minimal Antibiotic Resistance Platform (ARP) Kit (Addgene #1000000143). Low copy-number plasmid that constitutively expresses genes using the Pbla promoter.
Depositing lab: Gerard Wright. Depositing organization: McMaster University. Publication: A Common Platform for Antibiotic Dereplication and Adjuvant Discovery. Cox G, Sieron A, King AM, De Pascale G, Pawlowski AC, Koteva K, Wright GD. Cell Chem Biol. 2017 Jan 19;24(1):98-109. doi: 10.1016/j.chembiol.2016.11.011. Epub 2016 Dec 22. PubMed 28017602.
Backbone
  Vector backbone: pBR322
  Vector type: Bacterial Expression
Growth in bacteria
  Bacterial resistance: Kanamycin, 50 μg/mL
  Growth temperature: 37°C
  Growth strain: DH5alpha
  Copy number: Low Copy
Gene/Insert
  Gene/Insert name: NDM-1
  Species: Klebsiella pneumoniae
  Entrez Gene: blaNDM-1 (a.k.a. D647_p47098)
  Promoter: Pbla
  Tag / fusion protein: 6xHis (N terminal on backbone)
  Cloning method: Restriction Enzyme; 5′ cloning site unknown (unknown if destroyed)
  Sequencing primers: 5′ CATGAGACAATAACCCTG; 3′ CCAACTCAGCTTCCTTTC
Terms and licenses: Academic/Nonprofit Terms; Industry Terms: Not Available to Industry
Depositor comments: Please note that some discrepancies were found between Addgene's quality control and the depositor's insert sequence. The depositor noted that these discrepancies do NOT affect plasmid function. JoVE antibiotic dereplication paper: Zubyk, H.L., Cox, G., Wright, G.D. Antibiotic Dereplication Using the Antibiotic Resistance Platform. J. Vis. Exp. (152), e60536, doi:10.3791/60536 (2019). (https://www.jove.com/video/60536/antibiotic-dereplication-using-the-antibiotic-resistance-platform)
How to cite: pGDP1 NDM-1 was a gift from Gerard Wright (Addgene plasmid # 112883 ; http://n2t.net/addgene:112883 ; RRID:Addgene_112883)
