[The description below was written by a language model from this plasmid's Addgene catalogue record and the feature table of its GenBank file.]
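Description:
pGDP1 NDM-1 is a 3,922 bp bacterial expression plasmid built on a pBR322 backbone and belonging to the Minimal Antibiotic Resistance Platform (ARP) kit, a collection of constructs that each express a single resistance determinant in E. coli. It replicates from the ColE1/pMB1-type pBR322 origin. The generic annotation describes this origin family as high-copy, but the plasmid also carries the rop gene, whose product holds copy number down, which fits the catalogue's low-copy designation. The pBR322 bom (basis of mobility) region is also retained. Selection is by kanamycin through the aph(3')-Ia aminoglycoside phosphotransferase gene, which lies in the opposite orientation to the expression cassette. This marker leaves β-lactam susceptibility dependent on the insert alone.

The payload is blaNDM-1 from Klebsiella pneumoniae, which encodes the New Delhi metallo-β-lactamase, an enzyme that hydrolyses a broad range of β-lactams including carbapenems. According to the catalogue, it is expressed constitutively from the Pbla promoter. Neither the promoter nor the NDM-1 coding region is annotated in the feature table, although the gap between the flanking elements is where the insert would sit. The annotated parts of the cassette are a phage T7 gene 10 ribosome binding site, an N-terminal 6xHis tag followed by a thrombin cleavage site, a second 6xHis sequence downstream of the insert region, and the rrnB T2 transcription terminator. Whether the downstream tag is translated in frame with the insert is not stated. The depositor reports minor sequence discrepancies in the insert that do not affect function.

The ARP constructs are used for antibiotic dereplication, meaning recognition of known antibiotic classes in natural product extracts, and for discovering adjuvants that inhibit resistance.
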