LOCUS       Exported 3922 bp ds-DNA circular SYN 12-MAY-2021
DEFINITION  This plasmid is part of the Minimal Antibiotic Resistance Platform
            (ARP) Kit (Addgene #1000000143). Low copy-number plasmid that
            constitutively expresses genes using the Pbla promoter..
ACCESSION   .
VERSION     .
KEYWORDS    pGDP1 NDM-1
SOURCE      synthetic DNA construct
  ORGANISM  synthetic DNA construct
REFERENCE   1 (bases 1 to 3922)
  AUTHORS   Cox G, Sieron A, King AM, De Pascale G, Pawlowski AC, Koteva K,
            Wright GD
  TITLE     A Common Platform for Antibiotic Dereplication and Adjuvant
            Discovery.
  JOURNAL   Cell Chem Biol. 2017 Jan 19;24(1):98-109. doi:
            10.1016/j.chembiol.2016.11.011. Epub 2016 Dec 22.
  PUBMED    28017602
REFERENCE   2 (bases 1 to 3922)
  AUTHORS   .
  TITLE     Direct Submission
  JOURNAL   Exported May 12, 2021 from SnapGene Server 1.1.58
            http://www.snapgene.com
FEATURES             Location/Qualifiers
     source          1..3922
                     /organism="synthetic DNA construct"
                     /mol_type="other DNA"
     RBS             232..254
                     /note="efficient ribosome binding site from bacteriophage
                     T7 gene 10 (Olins and Rangwala, 1989)"
     CDS             273..290
                     /codon_start=1
                     /product="6xHis affinity tag"
                     /label=6xHis
                     /translation="HHHHHH"
     CDS             300..317
                     /codon_start=1
                     /product="thrombin recognition and cleavage site"
                     /label=thrombin site
                     /translation="LVPRGS"
     CDS             1180..1197
                     /codon_start=1
                     /product="6xHis affinity tag"
                     /label=6xHis
                     /translation="HHHHHH"
     terminator      1259..1286
                     /label=rrnB T2 terminator
                     /note="transcription terminator T2 from the E. coli rrnB
                     gene"
     CDS             complement(1377..2192)
                     /codon_start=1
                     /gene="aph(3')-Ia"
                     /product="aminoglycoside phosphotransferase"
                     /label=KanR
                     /note="confers resistance to kanamycin in bacteria or G418
                     (Geneticin(R)) in eukaryotes"
                     /translation="MSHIQRETSCSRPRLNSNMDADLYGYKWARDNVGQSGATIYRLYG
                     KPDAPELFLKHGKGSVANDVTDEMVRLNWLTEFMPLPTIKHFIRTPDDAWLLTTAIPGK
                     TAFQVLEEYPDSGENIVDALAVFLRRLHSIPVCNCPFNSDRVFRLAQAQSRMNNGLVDA
                     SDFDDERNGWPVEQVWKEMHKLLPFSPDSVVTHGDFSLDNLIFDEGKLIGCIDVGRVGI
                     ADRYQDLAILWNCLGEFSPSLQKRLFQKYGIDNPDMNKLQFHLMLDEFF"
     primer_bind     2100..2119
                     /label=Kan-R
                     /note="Kanamycin resistance gene, reverse primer"
     primer_bind     2184..2203
                     /label=pENTR-R
                     /note="pENTR vectors, reverse primer"
     rep_origin      2314..2902
                     /direction=RIGHT
                     /label=ori
                     /note="high-copy-number ColE1/pMB1/pBR322/pUC origin of
                     replication"
     primer_bind     2803..2822
                     /label=pBR322ori-F
                     /note="pBR322 origin, forward primer"
     primer_bind     3056..3073
                     /label=L4440
                     /note="L4440 vector, forward primer"
     misc_feature    3088..3227
                     /label=bom
                     /note="basis of mobility region from pBR322"
     primer_bind     complement(3153..3172)
                     /label=pRS-marker
                     /note="pRS vectors, use to sequence yeast selectable
                     marker"
     primer_bind     3313..3335
                     /label=pGEX 3'
                     /note="pGEX vectors, reverse primer"
     CDS             complement(3329..3520)
                     /codon_start=1
                     /gene="rop"
                     /product="Rop protein, which maintains plasmids at low copy
                     number"
                     /label=rop
                     /translation="MTKQEKTALNMARFIRSQTLTLLEKLNELDADEQADICESLHDHA
                     DELYRSCLARFGDDGENL"
ORIGIN
        1 agtaaggcaa ccccgccagc ctagccggga gatctggcct attggttaaa aaatgagctg
       61 atttaacaaa aatttaacgc gaattttaac aaaatattaa cgcttacaat ttaggtggca
      121 cttttcgggg aaatgtgcgc ggaaccccta tttgtttatt tttctaaata cattcaaata
      181 tgtatccgct catgagacaa taaccctgat aaatgcttct ctagaaataa ttttgtttaa
      241 ctttaagaag gagatatacc atgggcagca gccatcatca tcatcatcac agcagcggcc
      301 tggtgccgcg cggcagccat atggaactgc cgaacattat gcacccggtt gcgaaactga
      361 gcacggccct ggcagcagcc ctgatgctga gcggttgtat gccgggtgaa attcgtccga
      421 ccatcggcca gcaaatggaa acgnnnnnnn nnnnnnnnnn nnnnnnnnnn nnnnnnnnnn
      481 nnnnnnnnnn nnnnnnnnnn nnnnnnnnnn nnnnnnnnnn nnnnnnnnnn nnnnnnnnnn
      541 nnnnnnnnnn nnnnnnnnnn nnnnnnnnnn nnnnnnnnnn nnnnnnnnnn nnnnnnnnnn
      601 nnnnnnnnnn nnnnnnnnnn nnnnnnnnnn nnnnnnnnnn nnnnnnnnnn nnnnnnnnnn
      661 nnnnnnnnnn nnnnnnnnnn nnnnnnnnnn nnnnnnnnnn nnnnnnnnnn nnnnnnnnnn
      721 nnnnnnnnnn nnnnnnnnnn nnnnnnnnnn nnnnnnnnnn nnnnnnnnnn nnnnnnnnnn
      781 nnnnnnnnnn nnnnnnnnnn nnnnnnnnnn nnnnnnnnnn nnnnnnnnnn nnnnnnnnnn
      841 nnnnnnnnnn nnnnnnnnnn nnnnnnnnnn nnnnnnnnnn nnnnnnnnnn nnnnnnnnnn
      901 nnnnnnnnnn nnnnnnnnnn nnnnnnnnnn nnnnnnnnnn nnnnnnnnnn nnnnnnnnnn
      961 nnnnnnnnnn nnnnnnnnnn nnnnnnnnnn nnnnnnnnnn nnnnnnnnnn nnnnnnnnnn
     1021 nnnnnnnnnn nnnnnnnnnn nnnnnnnnnn nnnnnnnnnn nnnnnnnnnn nnnnnnnnnn
     1081 nnnnnnnnnn nnnnnnnnnn nnnnnnnnnn nnnnnnnnnn nnnnnnnnnn tgaggatccg
     1141 aattcgagct ccgtcgacaa gcttgcggcc gcactcgagc accaccacca ccaccactga
     1201 gatccggctg ctaacaaagc ccgaaaggaa gctgagttgg ctgctgccac cgctgagcaa
     1261 aaggccatcc gtcaggatgg ccttctggtg gcacttttcg gggaaatgtg cgcggaaccc
     1321 ctatttgttt atttttctaa atacattcaa atatgtatcc gctcatgaat taattcttag
     1381 aaaaactcat cgagcatcaa atgaaactgc aatttattca tatcaggatt atcaatacca
     1441 tatttttgaa aaagccgttt ctgtaatgaa ggagaaaact caccgaggca gttccatagg
     1501 atggcaagat cctggtatcg gtctgcgatt ccgactcgtc caacatcaat acaacctatt
     1561 aatttcccct cgtcaaaaat aaggttatca agtgagaaat caccatgagt gacgactgaa
     1621 tccggtgaga atggcaaaag tttatgcatt tctttccaga cttgttcaac aggccagcca
     1681 ttacgctcgt catcaaaatc actcgcatca accaaaccgt tattcattcg tgattgcgcc
     1741 tgagcgagac gaaatacgcg atcgctgtta aaaggacaat tacaaacagg aatcgaatgc
     1801 aaccggcgca ggaacactgc cagcgcatca acaatatttt cacctgaatc aggatattct
     1861 tctaatacct ggaatgctgt tttcccgggg atcgcagtgg tgagtaacca tgcatcatca
     1921 ggagtacgga taaaatgctt gatggtcgga agaggcataa attccgtcag ccagtttagt
     1981 ctgaccatct catctgtaac atcattggca acgctacctt tgccatgttt cagaaacaac
     2041 tctggcgcat cgggcttccc atacaatcga tagattgtcg cacctgattg cccgacatta
     2101 tcgcgagccc atttataccc atataaatca gcatccatgt tggaatttaa tcgcggccta
     2161 gagcaagacg tttcccgttg aatatggctc ataacacccc ttgtattact gtttatgtaa
     2221 gcagacagtt ttattgttca tgaccaaaat cccttaacgt gagttttcgt tccactgagc
     2281 gtcagacccc gtagaaaaga tcaaaggatc ttcttgagat cctttttttc tgcgcgtaat
     2341 ctgctgcttg caaacaaaaa aaccaccgct accagcggtg gtttgtttgc cggatcaaga
     2401 gctaccaact ctttttccga aggtaactgg cttcagcaga gcgcagatac caaatactgt
     2461 ccttctagtg tagccgtagt taggccacca cttcaagaac tctgtagcac cgcctacata
     2521 cctcgctctg ctaatcctgt taccagtggc tgctgccagt ggcgataagt cgtgtcttac
     2581 cgggttggac tcaagacgat agttaccgga taaggcgcag cggtcgggct gaacgggggg
     2641 ttcgtgcaca cagcccagct tggagcgaac gacctacacc gaactgagat acctacagcg
     2701 tgagctatga gaaagcgcca cgcttcccga agggagaaag gcggacaggt atccggtaag
     2761 cggcagggtc ggaacaggag agcgcacgag ggagcttcca gggggaaacg cctggtatct
     2821 ttatagtcct gtcgggtttc gccacctctg acttgagcgt cgatttttgt gatgctcgtc
     2881 aggggggcgg agcctatgga aaaacgccag caacgcggcc tttttacggt tcctggcctt
     2941 ttgctggcct tttgctcaca tgttctttcc tgcgttatcc cctgattctg tggataaccg
     3001 tattaccgcc tttgagtgag ctgataccgc tcgccgcagc cgaacgaccg agcgcagcga
     3061 gtcagtgagc gaggaagcgg aagagcgcct gatgcggtat tttctcctta cgcatctgtg
     3121 cggtatttca caccgcaatg gtgcactctc agtacaatct gctctgatgc cgcatagtta
     3181 agccagtata cactccgcta tcgctacgtg actgggtcat ggctgcgccc cgacacccgc
     3241 caacacccgc tgacgcgccc tgacgggctt gtctgctccc ggcatccgct tacagacaag
     3301 ctgtgaccgt ctccgggagc tgcatgtgtc agaggttttc accgtcatca ccgaaacgcg
     3361 cgaggcagct gcggtaaagc tcatcagcgt ggtcgtgaag cgattcacag atgtctgcct
     3421 gttcatccgc gtccagctcg ttgagtttct ccagaagcgt taatgtctgg cttctgataa
     3481 agcgggccat gttaagggcg gttttttcct gtttggtcac tgatgcctcc gtgtaagggg
     3541 gatttctgtt catgggggta atgataccga tgaaacgaga gaggatgctc acgatacggg
     3601 ttactgatga tgaacatgcc cggttactgg aacgttgtga gggtaaacaa ctggcggtat
     3661 ggatgcggcg ggaccagaga aaaatcactc agggtcaatg ccagcgcttc gttaatacag
     3721 atgtaggtgt tccacagggt agccagcagc atcctgcgat gcagatccgg aacataatgg
     3781 tgcagggcgc tgacttccgc gtttccagac tttacgaaac acggaaaccg aagaccattc
     3841 atgttgttgc tcaggtcgca gacgttttgc agcagcagtc gcttcacgtt cgctcgcgta
     3901 tcggtgattc attctgctaa cc
//
