>Addgene plasmid #112883 | pGDP1 NDM-1 | depositor partial sequence | sequence record 212767 | NDM-1 sequence
GCATTGATGCTGAGCGGGTGCATGCCCGGTGAAATCCGCCCGACGATTGGCCAGCAAATGGAAACTGGCG
ACCAACGGTTTGGCGATCTGGTTTTCCGCCAGCTCGCACCGAATGTCTGGCAGCACACTTCCTATCTCGA
CATGCCGGGTTTCGGGGCAGTCGCTTCCAACGGTTTGATCGTCAGGGATGGCGGCCGCGTGCTGGTGGTC
GATACCGCCTGGACCGATGACCAGACCGCCCAGATCCTCAACTGGATCAAGCAGGAGATCAACCTGCCGG
TCGCGCTGGCGGTGGTGACTCACGCGCATCAGGACAAGATGGGCGGTATGGACGCGCTGCATGCGGCGGG
GATTGCGACTTATGCCAATGCGTTGTCGAACCAGCTTGCCCCGCAAGAGGGGATGGTTGCGGCGCAACAC
AGCCTGACTTTCGCCGCCAATGGCTGGGTCGAACCAGCAACCGCGCCCAACTTTGGCCCGCTCAAGGTAT
TTTACCCCGGCCCCGGCCACACCAGTGACAATATCACCGTTGGGATCGACGGCACCGACATCGCTTTTGG
TGGCTGCCTGATCAAGGACAGCAAGGCCAAGTCGCTCGGCAATCTCGGTGATGCCGACACTGAGCACTAC
GCCGCGTCAGCGCGCGCGTTTGGTGCGGCGTTCCCCAAGGCCAGCATGATCGTGATGAGCCATTCCGCCC
CCGATAGCCGCGCCGCAATCACTC
